>Addgene plasmid #87504 | NG-15 | addgene full sequence | sequence record 174700 | Addgene NGS Result
CTAAATTGTAAGCGTTAATATTTTGTTAAAATTCGCGTTAAATTTTTGTTAAATCAGCTCATTTTTTAAC
CAATAGGCCGAAATCGGCAAAATCCCTTATAAATCAAAAGAATAGACCGAGATAGGGTTGAGTGGCCGCT
ACAGGGCGCTCCCATTCGCCATTCAGGCTGCGCAACTGTTGGGAAGGGCGTTTCGGTGCGGGCCTCTTCG
CTATTACGCCAGCTGGCGAAAGGGGGATGTGCTGCAAGGCGATTAAGTTGGGTAACGCCAGGGTTTTCCC
AGTCACGACGTTGTAAAACGACGGCCAGTGAGCGCGACGTAATACGACTCACTATAGGGCGAATTGGCGG
AAGGCCGTCAAGGCCACGTGTCTTGTCCAGAGCTCGTATCCTGCAGTTAACCCCTGATCAAGTAGTCGCA
ATCGCGTCGAATGGAGGGGGAAAGCAAGCCCTGGAAACCGTGCAAAGGTTGTTGCCGGTTCTCTGTCAAG
CCCACGGTTTAACTCCGGCGCAGGTCGTGCTGCAGGATACGGTACCTGGAGCACAAGACTGGCCTCATGG
GCCTTCCGCTCACTGCCCGCTTTCCAGTCGGGAAACCTGTCGTGCCAGCTGCATTAACATGGTCATAGCT
GTTTCCTTGCGTATTGGGCGCTCTCCGCTTCCTCGCTCACTGACTCGCTGCGCTCGGTCGTTCGGGTAAA
GCCTGGGGTGCCTAATGAGCAAAAGGCCAGCAAAAGGCCAGGAACCGTAAAAAGGCCGCGTTGCTGGCGT
TTTTCCATAGGCTCCGCCCCCCTGACGAGCATCACAAAAATCGACGCTCAAGTCAGAGGTGGCGAAACCC
GACAGGACTATAAAGATACCAGGCGTTTCCCCCTGGAAGCTCCCTCGTGCGCTCTCCTGTTCCGACCCTG
CCGCTTACCGGATACCTGTCCGCCTTTCTCCCTTCGGGAAGCGTGGCGCTTTCTCATAGCTCACGCTGTA
GGTATCTCAGTTCGGTGTAGGTCGTTCGCTCCAAGCTGGGCTGTGTGCACGAACCCCCCGTTCAGCCCGA
CCGCTGCGCCTTATCCGGTAACTATCGTCTTGAGTCCAACCCGGTAAGACACGACTTATCGCCACTGGCA
GCAGCCACTGGTAACAGGATTAGCAGAGCGAGGTATGTAGGCGGTGCTACAGAGTTCTTGAAGTGGTGGC
CTAACTACGGCTACACTAGAAGAACAGTATTTGGTATCTGCGCTCTGCTGAAGCCAGTTACCTTCGGAAA
AAGAGTTGGTAGCTCTTGATCCGGCAAACAAACCACCGCTGGTAGCGGTGGTTTTTTTGTTTGCAAGCAG
CAGATTACGCGCAGAAAAAAAGGATCTCAAGAAGATCCTTTGATCTTTTCTACGGGGTCTGACGCTCAGT
GGAACGAAAACTCACGTTAAGGGATTTTGGTCATGAGATTATCAAAAAGGATCTTCACCTAGATCCTTTT
AAATTAAAAATGAAGTTTTAAATCAATCTAAAGTATATATGAGTAAACTTGGTCTGACAGTTACCAATGC
TTAATCAGTGAGGCACCTATCTCAGCGATCTGTCTATTTCGTTCATCCATAGTTGCCTGACTCCCCGTCG
TGTAGATAACTACGATACGGGAGGGCTTACCATCTGGCCCCAGTGCTGCAATGATACCGCGAGAACCACG
CTCACCGGCTCCAGATTTATCAGCAATAAACCAGCCAGCCGGAAGGGCCGAGCGCAGAAGTGGTCCTGCA
ACTTTATCCGCCTCCATCCAGTCTATTAATTGTTGCCGGGAAGCTAGAGTAAGTAGTTCGCCAGTTAATA
GTTTGCGCAACGTTGTTGCCATTGCTACAGGCATCGTGGTGTCACGCTCGTCGTTTGGTATGGCTTCATT
CAGCTCCGGTTCCCAACGATCAAGGCGAGTTACATGATCCCCCATGTTGTGCAAAAAAGCGGTTAGCTCC
TTCGGTCCTCCGATCGTTGTCAGAAGTAAGTTGGCCGCAGTGTTATCACTCATGGTTATGGCAGCACTGC
ATAATTCTCTTACTGTCATGCCATCCGTAAGATGCTTTTCTGTGACTGGTGAGTACTCAACCAAGTCATT
CTGAGAATAGTGTATGCGGCGACCGAGTTGCTCTTGCCCGGCGTCAATACGGGATAATACCGCGCCACAT
AGCAGAACTTTAAAAGTGCTCATCATTGGAAAACGTTCTTCGGGGCGAAAACTCTCAAGGATCTTACCGC
TGTTGAGATCCAGTTCGATGTAACCCACTCGTGCACCCAACTGATCTTCAGCATCTTTTACTTTCACCAG
CGTTTCTGGGTGAGCAAAAACAGGAAGGCAAAATGCCGCAAAAAAGGGAATAAGGGCGACACGGAAATGT
TGAATACTCATACTCTTCCTTTTTCAATATTATTGAAGCATTTATCAGGGTTATTGTCTCATGAGCGGAT
ACATATTTGAATGTATTTAGAAAAATAAACAAATAGGGGTTCCGCGCACATTTCCCCGAAAAGTGCCAC
Features (pLannotate 1.2.2; 8 found; start..end, strand, type, name):
      3..134     -  rep_origin     M13 ori (fragment): M13 bacteriophage origin of replication; arrow indicates direction of (+) strand synthesis
    155..311     -  CDS            lacZα (fragment): LacZα fragment of β-galactosidase; lacZ fragment
    320..338     +  promoter       T7 promoter: promoter for bacteriophage T7 RNA polymerase
    570..617     -  CDS            lacI (fragment): lac repressor; lacI; The lac repressor binds to the lac operator to inhibit transcription in E. coli. This inhibition can be relieved by adding lactose or isopropyl-β-D-thiogalactopyranoside (IPTG).
    654..694     -  rep_origin     RSF ori (fragment): Plasmids containing the RSF 1030 origin of replication can be propagated in E. coli cells that contain additional plasmids with compatible origins.
    772..1360    -  rep_origin     ori: high-copy-number ColE1/pMB1/pBR322/pUC origin of replication
   1531..2391    -  CDS            AmpR: β-lactamase; bla; confers resistance to ampicillin, carbenicillin, and related antibiotics
   2392..2496    -  promoter       AmpR promoter: bla
