[The description below was written by a language model from this plasmid's Addgene catalogue record and pLannotate feature annotations shown in this document.]
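Description:
NG-15 is a small (about 2.5 kb) bacterial storage plasmid built on the pMA-T gene-synthesis backbone, holding a synthetic DNA fragment used as a building block for assembling TAL effector DNA-binding domains. It belongs to a library of fragments made for the STAR method, in which TALE repeat arrays are joined by isothermal assembly. The stated purpose of this plasmid is to serve as the template for library amplification of the NG-15 fragment. By the usual TALE naming convention, "NG" would refer to the repeat-variable diresidue that recognises thymine and "15" to a position in the array, but the record does not spell this out, nor does it give the size or boundaries of the insert.

The plasmid is maintained in E. coli at high copy number through a ColE1/pUC-type origin and is selected with ampicillin via the β-lactamase gene under its native bla promoter. The automated annotation does not label the insert itself. The unannotated stretch between the T7 promoter and the short lacI-like fragment is a plausible location for it, though this is an inference rather than a recorded fact. The remaining hits are partial backbone remnants: fragments of an M13 origin, lacZα, lacI and an RSF origin, none of which appears to be a complete, functional element. A T7 promoter is also annotated, but nothing in the record indicates that the fragment is meant to be expressed from this plasmid. There are no eukaryotic expression elements. The construct functions purely as a propagation and amplification source for one module in TALE or TALEN assembly workflows.
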