Addgene plasmid #87504: NG-15
Purpose: For library amplification of fragment NG-15
Depositing lab: Steve Pollard. Depositing organization: University of Edinburgh. Publication: STAR: a simple TAL effector assembly reaction using isothermal assembly. Gogolok S, Garcia-Diaz C, Pollard SM. Sci Rep. 2016 Sep 12;6:33209. doi: 10.1038/srep33209. PubMed 27615025.
Backbone
  Vector backbone: pMA-T
  Backbone manufacturer: Life Technologies
  Vector type: TALEN, Synthetic Biology ; TALE DBD library preparation
Growth in bacteria
  Bacterial resistance: Ampicillin, 100 μg/mL
  Growth temperature: 37°C
  Growth strain: DH5alpha
  Copy number: High Copy
Gene/Insert
  Gene/Insert name: NG-15
  Species: Synthetic
  Cloning method: Unknown
Terms and licenses: Academic/Nonprofit Terms; Industry Terms: Not Available to Industry
How to cite: NG-15 was a gift from Steve Pollard (Addgene plasmid # 87504 ; http://n2t.net/addgene:87504 ; RRID:Addgene_87504)
