>Addgene plasmid #87504 | NG-15 | depositor partial sequence | sequence record 170658 | NG-15 RVD flanked by BciVI sites
GTATCCTGCAGTTAACCCCTGATCAAGTAGTCGCAATCGCGTCGAATGGAGGGGGAAAGCAAGCCCTGGA
AACCGTGCAAAGGTTGTTGCCGGTTCTCTGTCAAGCCCACGGTTTAACTCCGGCGCAGGTCGTGCTGCAG
GATAC
